>Addgene plasmid #111877 | pONSY-CoH2B:Venus | addgene full sequence | sequence record 213489 | Addgene NGS Result
CCCGCGCGTTGGCCGATTCATTAATGCAGCTGGCACGACAGGTTTCCCGACTGGAAAGCGGGCAGTGAGC
GCAACGCAATTAATGTGAGTTAGCTCACTCATTAGGCACCCCAGGCTTTACACTTTATGCTTCCGGCTCG
TATGTTGTGTGGAATTGTGAGCGGATAACAATTTCACACAGGAAACAGCTATGACCATGATTACGCCAAG
CTTGGTACCAAATGCACAGTTAGCAACGACCGACAATCAGCAACCTCCAAACTCTCAGTTTTTTTCCCCC
AATCGTTGTCGATTTAGCTTTTGATGCTGCATTTTGAAATAGAACGACAACCGAATTTGGGAGAGAGCAC
TCTTTTACAGGTTTGTGAAAAGAAAAAAAATCGAACGTGACTTGCTTCCATCTTCCTTCTCGAAGCCGAT
CTCGGCCCATCCCCGCTTGTCCCCTCCTCCCCTCCTCGCAATCCGCTAGACAGTGTCTCTGCACACTGGA
TTGCGGTGCGCGGGCCATCCGATGCCCCTTTCCTCGGCCTGGAGATGGACGTGAAAGTGGAAAACGAAAA
ACGCGAAACAGAAACATGTGGTTCTTTTTTTTTTCTTTTTCTTTTTCGCCTTCGGGCTTTTCTCTCTCGC
TTCCTCTTCTCCGCTCTCTTCTTCGCGCTCTTTTGCCTCTTGCGTGAGATGCTCGTCTTGCAATCGTCTG
CCACTGCTGCGCTGTCACGATCGATCGCATCGGACAAGCCGTTTCTGTTTTGAAATTTAGAACGTTCTGG
AAAACAACAAAAAATTGCCTTTTTTTCACTTTTTTCTTTTTTCGTTTTTTTCCCTCTTCAACACTTCCTC
CAACTGTCGTTCTGCGTTTGTTCTTCGCTCTCGTCGTGCACACTCGGATTAGGATCCATTCATCCCCATC
CCCTTGCGCATTGCCAAAAACGAGCGTCGAAACGCGAACGTCAGCGTGGGGTGTTGACGCCGAACCCCAC
GAGTGTTTTTTTTTAAAATGCTGTTTCATCGTTTTCTTCCTTCTCCCCACGTGCAATCCTGATTTAAATA
ATTGTCGCTTTTTGATTTGGAAATGCTCACTCTTCCATTTTTTTATTATTTAACACACACAGAACAACCT
TCACAGGATCCCGGGATGCCGCCGAAGGTCGCAAAGAAGGGTGAGAAGCGTGCCGGCAAGGCCGCTGCCA
AGGCTGCCTCTGGCGCCGACAAGGACAAGAAGAAGAAGAAGCGCCGCAAGGAATCGTACGGCATCTACAT
CTACAAGGTCCTCCGCCAAGTCCACGCCGACACCGGCATCTCCAACCGCGCCATGAACATCATGAACTCG
TTCGTCAACGACATCTTCGAGCGCATTGCTGGCGAGGCGTCCCGTCTGGCCCACTTCAACAACCGCTCGA
CCATCTCGTCTCGCGAGATCCAGACTGCCGTCCGTCTCCTCCTCCCCGGCGAACTTGCCAAGCACGCCGT
CTCTGAGGGCACCAAGGCCGTCACCAAGTACACCTCCGGCGCCAAGACTAGTGATATCATGGTGAGCAAG
GGCGAGGAGCTGTTCACCGGGGTGGTGCCCATCCTGGTCGAGCTGGACGGCGACGTAAACGGCCACAAGT
TCAGCGTGTCCGGCGAGGGCGAGGGCGATGCCACCTACGGCAAGCTGACCCTGAAGCTGATCTGCACCAC
CGGCAAGCTGCCCGTGCCCTGGCCCACCCTCGTGACCACCCTGGGCTACGGCCTGCAGTGCTTCGCCCGC
TACCCCGACCACATGAAGCAGCACGACTTCTTCAAGTCCGCCATGCCCGAAGGCTACGTCCAGGAGCGCA
CCATCTTCTTCAAGGACGACGGCAACTACAAGACCCGCGCCGAGGTGAAGTTCGAGGGCGACACCCTGGT
GAACCGCATCGAGCTGAAGGGCATCGACTTCAAGGAGGACGGCAACATCCTGGGGCACAAGCTGGAGTAC
AACTACAACAGCCACAACGTCTATATCACCGCCGACAAGCAGAAGAACGGCATCAAGGCCAACTTCAAGA
TCCGCCACAACATCGAGGACGGCGGCGTGCAGCTCGCCGACCACTACCAGCAGAACACCCCCATCGGCGA
CGGCCCCGTGCTGCTGCCCGACAACCACTACCTGAGCTACCAGTCCGCCCTGAGCAAAGACCCCAACGAG
AAGCGCGATCACATGGTCCTGCTGGAGTTCGTGACCGCCGCCGGGATCACTCTCGGCATGGACGAGCTGT
ACAAGTAAATTTTGTGTTTGCCAAGACACATTTGTTTATTTCAATCATTTCTAAGACCAAAAAGGGATTT
CATGATTTTTGTTGCTTGCATTGAAGTTTTTTTTGGTTGTCATTTTTTTTGCGTTGGTTATGAGCGCAAT
ATATTCCATTATGGCAAGAAACACGACGAGTTGTTTTTACAGTGGAGGGATGAGCAAGGAATGGGGAAAT
GGAGAACAAGTGGAATGAAATGGTTTGACTTTGTGCGGCGAAAGTGTTGCCATTTTCAATCATGCTGCGC
CTGGCACCTAGATGCGTGTGATTGCTCATTGCTAGTGCTGTTCTCACCAAGCCGAATTCTGCAGATATCC
ATCACACTGGCGGCCGCTCGAGCATGCATCTAGAGGGCCCAATTCGCCCTATAGTGAGTCGTATTACAAT
TCACTGGCCGTCGTTTTACAACGTCGTGACTGGGAAAACCCTGGCGTTACCCAACTTAATCGCCTTGCAG
CACATCCCCCTTTCGCCAGCTGGCGTAATAGCGAAGAGGCCCGCACCGATCGCCCTTCCCAACAGTTGCG
CAGCCTGAATGGCGAATGG
[124 nt withheld, positions 2820-2943]
C
[91 nt withheld, positions 2945-3035]
A
[49 nt withheld, positions 3037-3085]
CCTTTGACGTTGGAGTCCACGTTCTTT
[37 nt withheld, positions 3113-3149]
ACCCTATCTCGGTCTATTCTTTTGATTTATAAGGGATTTTGCCGATTTCGGCCTATTGGTTAAAAAATGA
GCTGATTTAACAAAAATTTAACGCGAATTTTAACAAAATTCAGGGCGCAAGGGCTGCTAAAGGAAGCGGA
ACACGTAGAAAGCCAGTCCGCAGAAACGGTGCTGACCCCGGATGAATGTCAGCTACTGGGCTATCTGGAC
AAGGGAAAACGCAAGCGCAAAGAGAAAGCAGGTAGCTTGCAGTGGGCTTACATGGCGATAGCTAGACTGG
GCGGTTTTATGGACAGCAAGCGAACCGGAATTGCCAGCTGGGGCGCCCTCTGGTAAGGTTGGGAAGCCCT
GCAAAGTAAACTGGATGGCTTTCTTGCCGCCAAGGATCTGATGGCGCAGGGGATCAAGATCTGATCAAGA
GACAGGATGAGGATCGTTTCGCATGATTGAACAAGATGGATTGCACGCAGGTTCTCCGGCCGCTTGGGTG
GAGAGGCTATTCGGCTATGACTGGGCACAACAGACAATCGGCTGCTCTGATGCCGCCGTGTTCCGGCTGT
CAGCGCAGGGGCGCCCGGTTCTTTTTGTCAAGACCGACCTGTCCGGTGCCCTGAATGAACTGCAGGACGA
GGCAGCGCGGCTATCGTGGCTGGCCACGACGGGCGTTCCTTGCGCAGCTGTGCTCGACGTTGTCACTGAA
GCGGGAAGGGACTGGCTGCTATTGGGCGAAGTGCCGGGGCAGGATCTCCTGTCATCCCACCTTGCTCCTG
CCGAGAAAGTATCCATCATGGCTGATGCAATGCGGCGGCTGCATACGCTTGATCCGGCTACCTGCCCATT
CGACCACCAAGCGAAACATCGCATCGAGCGAGCACGTACTCGGATGGAAGCCGGTCTTGTCGATCAGGAT
GATCTGGACGAAGAGCATCAGGGGCTCGCGCCAGCCGAACTGTTCGCCAGGCTCAAGGCGCGCATGCCCG
ACGGCGAGGATCTCGTCGTGACCCATGGCGATGCCTGCTTGCCGAATATCATGGTGGAAAATGGCCGCTT
TTCTGGATTCATCGACTGTGGCCGGCTGGGTGTGGCGGACCGCTATCAGGACATAGCGTTGGCTACCCGT
GATATTGCTGAAGAGCTTGGCGGCGAATGGGCTGACCGCTTCCTCGTGCTTTACGGTATCGCCGCTCCCG
ATTCGCAGCGCATCGCCTTCTATCGCCTTCTTGACGAGTTCTTCTGAATTGAAAAAGGAAGAGTATGAGT
ATTCAACATTTCCGTGTCGCCCTTATTCCCTTTTTTGCGGCATTTTGCCTTCCTGTTTTTGCTCACCCAG
AAACGCTGGTGAAAGTAAAAGATGCTGAAGATCAGTTGGGTGCACGAGTGGGTTACATCGAACTGGATCT
CAACAGCGGTAAGATCCTTGAGAGTTTTCGCCCCGAAGAACGTTTTCCAATGATGAGCACTTTTAAAGTT
CTGCTATGTGGCGCGGTATTATCCCGTATTGACGCCGGGCAAGAGCAACTCGGTCGCCGCATACACTATT
CTCAGAATGACTTGGTTGAGTACTCACCAGTCACAGAAAAGCATCTTACGGATGGCATGACAGTAAGAGA
ATTATGCAGTGCTGCCATAACCATGAGTGATAACACTGCGGCCAACTTACTTCTGACAACGATCGGAGGA
CCGAAGGAGCTAACCGCTTTTTTGCACAACATGGGGGATCATGTAACTCGCCTTGATCGTTGGGAACCGG
AGCTGAATGAAGCCATACCAAACGACGAGCGTGACACCACGATGCCTGTAGCAATGGCAACAACGTTGCG
CAAACTATTAACTGGCGAACTACTTACTCTAGCTTCCCGGCAACAATTAATAGACTGGATGGAGGCGGAT
AAAGTTGCAGGACCACTTCTGCGCTCGGCCCTTCCGGCTGGCTGGTTTATTGCTGATAAATCTGGAGCCG
GTGAGCGTGGGTCTCGCGGTATCATTGCAGCACTGGGGCCAGATGGTAAGCCCTCCCGTATCGTAGTTAT
CTACACGACGGGGAGTCAGGCAACTATGGATGAACGAAATAGACAGATCGCTGAGATAGGTGCCTCACTG
ATTAAGCATTGGTAACTGTCAGACCAAGTTTACTCATATATACTTTAGATTGATTTAAAACTTCATTTTT
AATTTAAAAGGATCTAGGTGAAGATCCTTTTTGATAATCTCATGACCAAAATCCCTTAACGTGAGTTTTC
GTTCCACTGAGCGTCAGACCCCGTAGAAAAGATCAAAGGATCTTCTTGAGATCCTTTTTTTCTGCGCGTA
ATCTGCTGCTTGCAAACAAAAAAACCACCGCTACCAGCGGTGGTTTGTTTGCCGGATCAAGAGCTACCAA
CTCTTTTTCCGAAGGTAACTGGCTTCAGCAGAGCGCAGATACCAAATACTGTTCTTCTAGTGTAGCCGTA
GTTAGGCCACCACTTCAAGAACTCTGTAGCACCGCCTACATACCTCGCTCTGCTAATCCTGTTACCAGTG
GCTGCTGCCAGTGGCGATAAGTCGTGTCTTACCGGGTTGGACTCAAGACGATAGTTACCGGATAAGGCGC
AGCGGTCGGGCTGAACGGGGGGTTCGTGCACACAGCCCAGCTTGGAGCGAACGACCTACACCGAACTGAG
ATACCTACAGCGTGAGCTATGAGAAAGCGCCACGCTTCCCGAAGGGAGAAAGGCGGACAGGTATCCGGTA
AGCGGCAGGGTCGGAACAGGAGAGCGCACGAGGGAGCTTCCAGGGGGAAACGCCTGGTATCTTTATAGTC
CTGTCGGGTTTCGCCACCTCTGACTTGAGCGTCGATTTTTGTGATGCTCGTCAGGGGGGCGGAGCCTATG
GAAAAACGCCAGCAACGCGGCCTTTTTACGGTTCCTGGCCTTTTGCTGGCCTTTTGCTCACATGTTCTTT
CCTGCGTTATCCCCTGATTCTGTGGATAACCGTATTACCGCCTTTGAGTGAGCTGATACCGCTCGCCGCA
GCCGAACGACCGAGCGCAGCGAGTCAGTGAGCGAGGAAGCGGAAGAGCGCCCAATACGCAAACCGCCTCT
C
Features (pLannotate 1.2.2; 14 found; start..end, strand, type, name):
     81..102     +  protein_bind   CAP binding site: CAP binding activates transcription in the presence of cAMP. E. coli catabolite activator protein
    117..147     +  promoter       lac promoter: promoter for the E. coli lac operon
    155..171     +  protein_bind   lac operator: The lac repressor binds to the lac operator to inhibit transcription in E. coli. This inhibition can be relieved by adding lactose or isopropyl-β-D-thiogalactopyranoside (IPTG). lac repressor encoded by lacI
   1136..1507    +  CDS            H2B_PATGR: Experimental evidence at protein level: Swiss-Prot protein existence level 1. Core component of nucleosome. Nucleosomes wrap and compact DNA into chromatin, limiting DNA accessibility to the cellular machineries which require DNA as a template. Histones thereby play a central role in transcription regulation, DNA repair, DNA replication and chromosomal stability. DNA accessibility is regulated via a complex set of post-translational modifications of histones, also called histone code, and nucleosome remodeling. From Patella granatina (Sandpaper limpet).
   1529..2248    +  CDS            Venus: yellow fluorescent protein (YFP) with fast and efficient maturation (Nagai et al., 2002) mammalian codon-optimized
   2638..2656    -  promoter       T7 promoter: promoter for bacteriophage T7 RNA polymerase
   2659..2816    +  CDS            lacZα (fragment): LacZα fragment of β-galactosidase; lacZ fragment
   2820..3248    +  rep_origin     f1 ori (sequence partly withheld): f1 bacteriophage origin of replication; arrow indicates direction of (+) strand synthesis
   3261..3560    +  CDS            tnpA (fragment): TN5P_ECOLX - Also known as tnp. Experimental evidence at protein level: Swiss-Prot protein existence level 1. Mediates transposition of transposon Tn5 by a 'cut and paste' mechanism. First, the monomeric transposase binds the 19 bp inverted DNA repeats flanking the transposon. Then, dimerization of the DNA- bound transposase creates a synaptic DNA complex. After nicking of the first DNA strand, excision of the transposon proceeds through a series of intermediates. The transposase then mediates the insertion of the transposon at a new site by strand transfer. The activity of the wild- type tran
   3592..4383    +  CDS            neo: KKA2_KLEPN - Also known as kan, nptII. Experimental evidence at protein level: Swiss-Prot protein existence level 1. Resistance to kanamycin, neomycin, paromomycin, ribostamycin, butirosin and gentamicin B. From Klebsiella pneumoniae.
   4387..4403    +  promoter       AmpR promoter (fragment): bla
   4404..5264    +  CDS            AmpR: β-lactamase; bla; confers resistance to ampicillin, carbenicillin, and related antibiotics
   5435..6023    +  rep_origin     ori: high-copy-number ColE1/pMB1/pBR322/pUC origin of replication
   6206..68      +  CDS            lacI (fragment) (across the origin): lac repressor; lacI; The lac repressor binds to the lac operator to inhibit transcription in E. coli. This inhibition can be relieved by adding lactose or isopropyl-β-D-thiogalactopyranoside (IPTG).
