[The description below was written by a language model from this plasmid's Addgene catalogue record and pLannotate feature annotations shown in this document.]
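Description:
pONSY-CoH2B:Venus is an expression plasmid for the filasterean Capsaspora owczarzaki, a close unicellular relative of animals. It is built on pONSY, a Capsaspora expression backbone derived from the bacterial cloning vector pCR2.1. In E. coli it is maintained at high copy from a ColE1/pUC-type origin and can be selected with ampicillin (β-lactamase) and kanamycin (the Tn5-derived neo/nptII gene). Other pCR2.1 remnants appear in the feature table: an f1 phage origin, a T7 promoter, the lac promoter/operator with CAP binding site, and fragments of lacZα, lacI and the Tn5 transposase. These are leftovers of the parental vector and play no stated role in Capsaspora. The record does not describe any marker for selection in Capsaspora.

The payload is the endogenous Capsaspora histone H2B coding sequence (CAOG_01818) fused at its C terminus to Venus, a fast-maturing yellow fluorescent protein. The annotation software matched the histone ORF to a limpet H2B homologue. This reflects how conserved histones are, not the origin of the sequence, which the catalogue gives as Capsaspora. Expression is driven by the promoter of the Capsaspora elongation factor 1 alpha gene (CAOG_07807) and ended by that gene's terminator. Neither element is annotated in the feature table, but they presumably occupy the unannotated stretches on either side of the fusion ORF. The H2B fragment was inserted by restriction cloning between SmaI and SpeI sites, with the SpeI site lost in the process.

Because H2B is incorporated into nucleosomes, the fusion labels chromatin. The plasmid is intended for transfection of Capsaspora cells to visualise the nucleus in living cells.
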