Addgene plasmid #111877: pONSY-CoH2B:Venus
Purpose: This plasmid expresses Venus fluorescent protein fused to endogenous Histone H2B (H2B) gene of Capsaspora (CAOG_01818). It can be used to transfect Capsaspora cells and visualize nucleus in vivo.
Depositing lab: Inaki Ruiz-Trillo. Depositing organization: Agencia Estatal Consejo Superior de Investigaciones Científicas, M.P. Publication: Transfection of Capsaspora owczarzaki, a close unicellular relative of animals. Parra-Acero H, Ros-Rocher N, Perez-Posada A, Kozyczkowska A, Sanchez-Pons N, Nakata A, Suga H, Najle SR, Ruiz-Trillo I. Development. 2018 May 11. pii: dev.162107. doi: 10.1242/dev.162107. PubMed 29752387.
Backbone
  Vector backbone: pONSY
  Backbone size w/o insert (bp): 5127
  Modifications to backbone: Capsaspora expression vector (backbone) modified from the pCR2.1 vector. It bears the promoter and terminator regions from the endogenous Elongation Factor 1 alpha (EF1a) gene (CAOG_07807) cloned using Restriction Enzymes and Gibson Assembly strategies.
  Vector type: Capsaspora owczarzaki
Growth in bacteria
  Bacterial resistance: Ampicillin and Kanamycin, 100 & 50 μg/mL
  Growth temperature: 37°C
  Growth strain: DH5alpha
  Copy number: High Copy
Gene/Insert
  Gene/Insert name: Capsaspora Histone H2B (CoH2B) fused to Venus
  Species: Capsaspora owczarzaki
  Insert size (bp): 1113
  GenBank ID: CAOG_01818
  Promoter: Elongation Factor 1 alpha (EF1a) from Capsaspora
  Tag / fusion protein: Venus (C terminal on insert)
  Cloning method: Restriction Enzyme; 5′ cloning site SmaI (not destroyed); 3′ cloning site SpeI (destroyed during cloning)
  Sequencing primers: 5′ TACCCGGGATGCCGCCGAAGGTC; 3′ TAACTAGTCTTGGCGCCGGAGGT
Terms and licenses: Academic/Nonprofit Terms; Industry Terms: Not Available to Industry
How to cite: pONSY-CoH2B:Venus was a gift from Inaki Ruiz-Trillo (Addgene plasmid # 111877 ; http://n2t.net/addgene:111877 ; RRID:Addgene_111877)
