>Addgene plasmid #111877 | pONSY-CoH2B:Venus | depositor partial sequence | sequence record 210383 | Partial sequence including Promoter-CoH2B-Venus-terminator
AAATGCACAGTTAGCAACGACCGACAATCAGCAACCTCCAAACTCTCAGTTTTTTTCCCCCAATCGTTGT
CGATTTAGCTTTTGATGCTGCATTTTGAAATAGAACGACAACCGAATTTGGGAGAGAGCACTCTTTTACA
GGTTTGTGAAAAGAAAAAAAATCGAACGTGACTTGCTTCCATCTTCCTTCTCGAAGCCGATCTCGGCCCA
TCCCCGCTTGTCCCCTCCTCCCCTCCTCGCAATCCGCTAGACAGTGTCTCTGCACACTGGATTGCGGTGC
GCGGGCCATCCGATGCCCCTTTCCTCGGCCTGGAGATGGACGTGAAAGTGGAAAACGAAAAACGCGAAAC
AGAAACATGTGGTTCTTTTTTTTTTCTTTTTCTTTTTCGCCTTCGGGCTTTTCTCTCTCGCTTCCTCTTC
TCCGCTCTCTTCTTCGCGCTCTTTTGCCTCTTGCGTGAGATGCTCGTCTTGCAATCGTCTGCCACTGCTG
CGCTGTCACGATCGATCGCATCGGACAAGCCGTTTCTGTTTTGAAATTTAGAACGTTCTGGAAAACAACA
AAAAATTGCCTTTTTTTCACTTTTTTCTTTTTTCGTTTTTTTCCCTCTTCAACACTTCCTCCAACTGTCG
TTCTGCGTTTGTTCTTCGCTCTCGTCGTGCACACTCGGATTAGGATCCATTCATCCCCATCCCCTTGCGC
ATTGCCAAAAACGAGCGTCGAAACGCGAACGTCAGCGTGGGGTGTTGACGCCGAACCCCACGAGTGTTTT
TTTTTAAAATGCTGTTTCATCGTTTTCTTCCTTCTCCCCACGTGCAATCCTGATTTAAATAATTGTCGCT
TTTTGATTTGGAAATGCTCACTCTTCCATTTTTTTATTATTTAACACACACAGAACAACCTTCACAGGAT
CCCGGGATGCCGCCGAAGGTCGCAAAGAAGGGTGAGAAGCGTGCCGGCAAGGCCGCTGCCAAGGCTGCCT
CTGGCGCCGACAAGGACAAGAAGAAGAAGAAGCGCCGCAAGGAATCGTACGGCATCTACATCTACAAGGT
CCTCCGCCAAGTCCACGCCGACACCGGCATCTCCAACCGCGCCATGAACATCATGAACTCGTTCGTCAAC
GACATCTTCGAGCGCATTGCTGGCGAGGCGTCCCGTCTGGCCCACTTCAACAACCGCTCGACCATCTCGT
CTCGCGAGATCCAGACTGCCGTCCGTCTCCTCCTCCCCGGCGAACTTGCCAAGCACGCCGTCTCTGAGGG
CACCAAGGCCGTCACCAAGTACACCTCCGGCGCCAAGACTAGTGATATCATGGTGAGCAAGGGCGAGGAG
CTGTTCACCGGGGTGGTGCCCATCCTGGTCGAGCTGGACGGCGACGTAAACGGCCACAAGTTCAGCGTGT
CCGGCGAGGGCGAGGGCGATGCCACCTACGGCAAGCTGACCCTGAAGCTGATCTGCACCACCGGCAAGCT
GCCCGTGCCCTGGCCCACCCTCGTGACCACCCTGGGCTACGGCCTGCAGTGCTTCGCCCGCTACCCCGAC
CACATGAAGCAGCACGACTTCTTCAAGTCCGCCATGCCCGAAGGCTACGTCCAGGAGCGCACCATCTTCT
TCAAGGACGACGGCAACTACAAGACCCGCGCCGAGGTGAAGTTCGAGGGCGACACCCTGGTGAACCGCAT
CGAGCTGAAGGGCATCGACTTCAAGGAGGACGGCAACATCCTGGGGCACAAGCTGGAGTACAACTACAAC
AGCCACAACGTCTATATCACCGCCGACAAGCAGAAGAACGGCATCAAGGCCAACTTCAAGATCCGCCACA
ACATCGAGGACGGCGGCGTGCAGCTCGCCGACCACTACCAGCAGAACACCCCCATCGGCGACGGCCCCGT
GCTGCTGCCCGACAACCACTACCTGAGCTACCAGTCCGCCCTGAGCAAAGACCCCAACGAGAAGCGCGAT
CACATGGTCCTGCTGGAGTTCGTGACCGCCGCCGGGATCACTCTCGGCATGGACGAGCTGTACAAGTAAA
TTTTGTGTTTGCCAAGACACATTTGTTTATTTCAATCATTTCTAAGACCAAAAAGGGATTTCATGATTTT
TGTTGCTTGCATTGAAGTTTTTTTTGGTTGTCATTTTTTTTGCGTTGGTTATGAGCGCAATATATTCCAT
TATGGCAAGAAACACGACGAGTTGTTTTTACAGTGGAGGGATGAGCAAGGAATGGGGAAATGGAGAACAA
GTGGAATGAAATGGTTTGACTTTGTGCGGCGAAAGTGTTGCCATTTTCAATCATGCTGCGCCTGGCACCT
AGATGCGTGTGATTGCTCATTGCTAGTGCTGTTCTCACC
