>Addgene plasmid #111877 | pONSY-CoH2B:Venus | depositor partial sequence | sequence record 210384 | Partial sequence including Capsaspora Histone H2B gene (CoH2B)
ATGCCGCCGAAGGTCGCAAAGAAGGGTGAGAAGCGTGCCGGCAAGGCCGCTGCCAAGGCTGCCTCTGGCG
CCGACAAGGACAAGAAGAAGAAGAAGCGCCGCAAGGAATCGTACGGCATCTACATCTACAAGGTCCTCCG
CCAAGTCCACGCCGACACCGGCATCTCCAACCGCGCCATGAACATCATGAACTCGTTCGTCAACGACATC
TTCGAGCGCATTGCTGGCGAGGCGTCCCGTCTGGCCCACTTCAACAACCGCTCGACCATCTCGTCTCGCG
AGATCCAGACTGCCGTCCGTCTCCTCCTCCCCGGCGAACTTGCCAAGCACGCCGTCTCTGAGGGCACCAA
GGCCGTCACCAAGTACACCTCCGGCGCCAAG
