>Addgene plasmid #111877 | pONSY-CoH2B:Venus | depositor partial sequence | sequence record 210385 | Partial sequence including CoH2B fused to Venus
ATGCCGCCGAAGGTCGCAAAGAAGGGTGAGAAGCGTGCCGGCAAGGCCGCTGCCAAGGCTGCCTCTGGCG
CCGACAAGGACAAGAAGAAGAAGAAGCGCCGCAAGGAATCGTACGGCATCTACATCTACAAGGTCCTCCG
CCAAGTCCACGCCGACACCGGCATCTCCAACCGCGCCATGAACATCATGAACTCGTTCGTCAACGACATC
TTCGAGCGCATTGCTGGCGAGGCGTCCCGTCTGGCCCACTTCAACAACCGCTCGACCATCTCGTCTCGCG
AGATCCAGACTGCCGTCCGTCTCCTCCTCCCCGGCGAACTTGCCAAGCACGCCGTCTCTGAGGGCACCAA
GGCCGTCACCAAGTACACCTCCGGCGCCAAGACTAGTGATATCATGGTGAGCAAGGGCGAGGAGCTGTTC
ACCGGGGTGGTGCCCATCCTGGTCGAGCTGGACGGCGACGTAAACGGCCACAAGTTCAGCGTGTCCGGCG
AGGGCGAGGGCGATGCCACCTACGGCAAGCTGACCCTGAAGCTGATCTGCACCACCGGCAAGCTGCCCGT
GCCCTGGCCCACCCTCGTGACCACCCTGGGCTACGGCCTGCAGTGCTTCGCCCGCTACCCCGACCACATG
AAGCAGCACGACTTCTTCAAGTCCGCCATGCCCGAAGGCTACGTCCAGGAGCGCACCATCTTCTTCAAGG
ACGACGGCAACTACAAGACCCGCGCCGAGGTGAAGTTCGAGGGCGACACCCTGGTGAACCGCATCGAGCT
GAAGGGCATCGACTTCAAGGAGGACGGCAACATCCTGGGGCACAAGCTGGAGTACAACTACAACAGCCAC
AACGTCTATATCACCGCCGACAAGCAGAAGAACGGCATCAAGGCCAACTTCAAGATCCGCCACAACATCG
AGGACGGCGGCGTGCAGCTCGCCGACCACTACCAGCAGAACACCCCCATCGGCGACGGCCCCGTGCTGCT
GCCCGACAACCACTACCTGAGCTACCAGTCCGCCCTGAGCAAAGACCCCAACGAGAAGCGCGATCACATG
GTCCTGCTGGAGTTCGTGACCGCCGCCGGGATCACTCTCGGCATGGACGAGCTGTACAAGTAA
